>Addgene plasmid #229252 | pXTK015 [Marker_SacB_PartType5-7] | addgene full sequence | sequence record 464651 | Addgene NGS Result
TTGAGATCCTTTTTTTCTGCGCGTAATCTGCTGCTTGCAAACAAAAAAACCACCGCTACCAGCGGTGGTT
TGTTTGCCGGATCAAGAGCTACCAACTCTTTTTCCGAAGGTAACTGGCTTCAGCAGAGCGCAGATACCAA
ATACTGTTCTTCTAGTGTAGCCGTAGTTAGGCCACCACTTCAAGAACTCTGTAGCACCGCCTACATACCT
CGCTCTGCTAATCCTGTTACCAGTGGCTGCTGCCAGTGGCGATAAGTCGTGTCTTACCGGGTTGGACTCA
AGACGATAGTTACCGGATAAGGCGCAGCGGTCGGGCTGAACGGGGGGTTCGTGCACACAGCCCAGCTTGG
AGCGAACGACCTACACCGAACTGAGATACCTACAGCGTGAGCTATGAGAAAGCGCCACGCTTCCCGAAGG
GAGAAAGGCGGACAGGTATCCGGTAAGCGGCAGGGTCGGAACAGGAGAGCGCACGAGGGAGCTTCCAGGG
GGAAACGCCTGGTATCTTTATAGTCCTGTCGGGTTTCGCCACCTCTGACTTGAGCGTCGATTTTTGTGAT
GCTCGTCAGGGGGGCGGAGCCTATGGAAAAACGCCAGCAACGCGAGTCGGTCTCTAACGCACATATACCT
GCCGTTCACTATTATTTAGTGAAATGAGATATTATGATATTTTCTGAATTGTGATTAAAAAGGCAACTTT
ATGCCCATGCAACAGAAACTATAAAAAATACAGAGAATGAAAAGAAACAGATAGATTTTTTAGTTCTTTA
GGCCCGTAGTCTGCAAATCCTTTTATGATTTTCTATCAAACAAAAGAGGAAAATAGACCAGTTGCAATCC
AAACGAGAGTCTAATAGAATGAGGTCGAAAAGTAAATCGCGCGGGTTTGTTACTGATAAAGCAGGCAAGA
CCTAAAATGTGTAAAGGGCAAAGTGTATACTTTGGCGTCACCCCTTACATATTTTAGGTCTTTTTTTATT
GTGCGTAACTAACTTGCCATCTTCAAACAGGAGGGCTGGAAGAAGCAGACCGCTAACACAGTACATAAAA
AAGGAGACATGAACGATGAACATCAAAAAGTTTGCAAAACAAGCAACAGTATTAACCTTTACTACCGCAC
TGCTGGCAGGAGGCGCAACTCAAGCGTTTGCGAAAGAAACGAACCAAAAGCCATATAAGGAAACATACGG
CATTTCCCATATTACACGCCATGATATGCTGCAAATCCCTGAACAGCAAAAAAATGAAAAATATCAAGTT
CCTGAATTCGATTCGTCCACAATTAAAAATATCTCTTCTGCAAAAGGCCTGGACGTTTGGGACAGCTGGC
CATTACAAAACGCTGACGGCACTGTCGCAAACTATCACGGCTACCACATCGTCTTTGCATTAGCCGGAGA
TCCTAAAAATGCGGATGACACATCGATTTACATGTTCTATCAAAAAGTCGGCGAAACTTCTATTGACAGC
TGGAAAAACGCTGGCCGCGTCTTTAAAGACAGCGACAAATTCGATGCAAATGATTCTATCCTAAAAGACC
AAACACAAGAATGGTCAGGTTCAGCCACATTTACATCTGACGGAAAAATCCGTTTATTCTACACTGATTT
CTCCGGTAAACATTACGGCAAACAAACACTGACAACTGCACAAGTTAACGTATCAGCATCAGACAGCTCT
TTGAACATCAACGGTGTAGAGGATTATAAATCAATCTTTGACGGTGACGGAAAAACGTATCAAAATGTAC
AGCAGTTCATCGATGAAGGCAACTACAGCTCAGGCGACAACCATACGCTGAGAGATCCTCACTACGTAGA
AGATAAAGGCCACAAATACTTAGTATTTGAAGCAAACACTGGAACTGAAGATGGCTACCAAGGCGAAGAA
TCTTTATTTAACAAAGCATACTATGGCAAAAGCACATCATTCTTCCGTCAAGAAAGTCAAAAACTTCTGC
AAAGCGATAAAAAACGCACGGCTGAGTTAGCAAACGGCGCTCTCGGTATGATTGAGCTAAACGATGATTA
CACACTGAAAAAAGTGATGAAACCGCTGATTGCATCTAACACAGTAACAGATGAAATTGAACGCGCGAAC
GTCTTTAAAATGAACGGCAAATGGTACCTGTTCACTGACTCCCGCGGATCAAAAATGACGATTGACGGCA
TTACGTCTAACGATATTTACATGCTTGGTTATGTTTCTAATTCTTTAACTGGCCCATACAAGCCGCTGAA
CAAAACTGGCCTTGTGTTAAAAATGGATCTTGATCCTAACGATGTAACCTTTACTTACTCACACTTCGCT
GTACCTCAAGCGAAAGGAAACAATGTCGTGATTACAAGCTATATGACAAACAGAGGATTCTACGCAGACA
AACAATCAACGTTTGCGCCAAGCTTCCTGCTGAACATCAAAGGCAAGAAAACATCTGTTGTCAAAGACAG
CATCCTTGAACAAGGACAATTAACAGTTAACAAATAAAAACGCAAAAGAAAATGCCGATGGCCGCGGCGT
TGTGACAATTTACCGAACAACTCCGCGGCCGGGAAGCCGATCTCGGCTTGAACGAATTGGCTGTGAGACC
AGAGTAGCCCGCCTAATGAGCGGGCTTTTTTTTAATTCCCCTATTTGTTTATTTTTCTAAATACATTCAA
ATATGTATCCGCTCATGAGACAATAACCCTGATAAATGCTTCAATAATATTGAAAAAGGAAGAGTATGAG
CATTCAGCATTTTCGTGTGGCGCTGATTCCGTTTTTTGCGGCGTTTTGCCTGCCGGTGTTTGCGCATCCG
GAAACCCTGGTGAAAGTGAAAGATGCGGAAGATCAACTGGGTGCGCGCGTGGGCTATATTGAACTGGATC
TGAACAGCGGCAAAATTCTGGAATCTTTTCGTCCGGAAGAACGTTTTCCGATGATGAGCACCTTTAAAGT
GCTGCTGTGCGGTGCGGTTCTGAGCCGTGTGGATGCGGGCCAGGAACAACTGGGCCGTCGTATTCATTAT
AGCCAGAACGATCTGGTGGAATATAGCCCGGTGACCGAAAAACATCTGACCGATGGCATGACCGTGCGTG
AACTGTGCAGCGCGGCGATTACCATGAGCGATAACACCGCGGCGAACCTGCTGCTGACGACCATTGGCGG
TCCGAAAGAACTGACCGCGTTTCTGCATAACATGGGCGATCATGTGACCCGTCTGGATCGTTGGGAACCG
GAACTGAACGAAGCGATTCCGAACGATGAACGTGATACCACCATGCCGGCAGCAATGGCGACCACCCTGC
GTAAACTGCTGACGGGTGAGCTGCTGACCCTGGCAAGCCGCCAGCAACTGATTGATTGGATGGAAGCGGA
TAAAGTGGCGGGTCCGCTGCTGCGTAGCGCGCTGCCGGCTGGCTGGTTTATTGCGGATAAAAGCGGTGCG
GGCGAACGTGGCAGCCGTGGCATTATTGCGGCGCTGGGCCCGGATGGTAAACCGAGCCGTATTGTGGTGA
TTTATACCACCGGCAGCCAGGCGACGATGGATGAACGTAACCGTCAGATTGCGGAAATTGGCGCGAGCCT
GATTAAACATTGGTAAACCGATACAATTAAAGGCTCCTTTTGGAGCCTTTTTTTTTGGACGACCCTTGTC
AGATCAAAGGATCTTC
Features (pLannotate 1.2.2; 6 found; start..end, strand, type, name):
      1..589     +  rep_origin     ori: high-copy-number ColE1/pMB1/pBR322/pUC origin of replication
    620..1065    +  promoter       sacB promoter: sacR; sacB promoter and control region
   1066..2487    +  CDS            SacB: secreted levansucrase that renders bacterial growth sensitive to sucrose; Bacillus subtilis sacB; negative selection marker
   2634..2725    +  promoter       AmpR promoter: bla
   2726..3583    +  CDS            bla: BLAT_ECOLX - Experimental evidence at protein level: Swiss-Prot protein existence level 1. TEM-type are the most prevalent beta-lactamases in enterobacteria; they hydrolyze the beta-lactam bond in susceptible beta-lactam antibiotics, thus conferring resistance to penicillins and cephalosporins. TEM-3 and TEM-4 are capable of hydrolyzing cefotaxime and ceftazidime. TEM-5 is capable of hydrolyzing ceftazidime. TEM-6 is capable of hydrolyzing ceftazidime and aztreonam. TEM-8/CAZ-2, TEM- 16/CAZ-7 and TEM-24/CAZ-6 are markedly active against ceftazidime. IRT- 4 shows resistance to beta-lactamase in
   3590..3629    +  terminator     fd terminator: central terminator from bacteriophage fd (Otsuka and Kunisawa, 1982)
