[The description below was written by a language model from this plasmid's Addgene catalogue record and pLannotate feature annotations shown in this document.]
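Description:
pXTK015 [Marker_SacB_PartType5-7] is a small (about 3.7 kb) Golden Gate part plasmid from the XanthoMoClo modular cloning toolkit, which was developed for genetic engineering of bacteria in the genera Xanthobacter and Roseixanthobacter. It is built on the pXTK backbone and is maintained in E. coli. Selection is by ampicillin, provided by a TEM-type bla beta-lactamase gene driven by its own AmpR promoter and followed by the bacteriophage fd central terminator. Replication relies on a ColE1/pMB1-family origin. The automated annotation labels this origin as high-copy, whereas the catalogue entry lists the plasmid as low copy, and the record does not resolve the discrepancy.

The stored part is the Bacillus subtilis sacB counterselection cassette, made up of the native sacB promoter and sacR control region directly upstream of the SacB coding sequence. SacB is a secreted levansucrase, and its activity makes many Gram-negative bacteria unable to grow in the presence of sucrose, so it is a standard negative selection marker. It is typically used to select for loss of a plasmid or for the second crossover in allelic exchange and markerless genome editing.

The "PartType5-7" designation indicates that this marker module spans positions 5 through 7 in the toolkit's hierarchical assembly scheme, so it can be released and joined with other parts in a Golden Gate reaction to build multi-part vectors. The Type IIS enzyme sites and the overhangs flanking the part are not annotated in the feature table, and the cloning sites are recorded as unknown.
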