Addgene plasmid #229252: pXTK015 [Marker_SacB_PartType5-7]
Purpose: XanthoMoClo Golden Gate Part Plasmid for cloning, contains Marker_SacB_PartType5-7
Depositing lab: Michael Springer. Depositing organization: Harvard Medical School. Publication: XanthoMoClo horizontal line A Robust Modular Cloning Genetic Toolkit for the Genera Xanthobacter and Roseixanthobacter. Soltysiak MPM, Ory ALH, Lee AD, Christophersen CE, Jalihal AP, Springer M. ACS Synth Biol. 2025 Apr 18;14(4):1173-1190. doi: 10.1021/acssynbio.4c00806. Epub 2025 Mar 13. PubMed 40080684.
Backbone
  Vector backbone: pXTK
  Vector type: Bacterial Expression
Growth in bacteria
  Bacterial resistance: Ampicillin, 100 μg/mL
  Growth temperature: 37°C
  Growth strain: DH5alpha
  Copy number: Low Copy
Gene/Insert
  Gene/Insert name: SacB (alt name: Marker_SacB_PartType5-7)
  Species: Bacillus subtilis
  Cloning method: Restriction Enzyme; 5′ cloning site unknown (unknown if destroyed)
Terms and licenses: Academic/Nonprofit Terms; Industry Terms: Not Available to Industry
How to cite: pXTK015 [Marker_SacB_PartType5-7] was a gift from Michael Springer (Addgene plasmid # 229252 ; http://n2t.net/addgene:229252 ; RRID:Addgene_229252)
